Addgene plasmid #130934: pB-TAG-NICD
Purpose: PiggyBac vector for DOX-inducible human NICD-IRES-EGFP expression in mammalian cells
Depositing lab: James Thomson. Depositing organization: Morgridge Institute for Research. Publication: An In Vitro Human Segmentation Clock Model Derived from Embryonic Stem Cells. Chu LF, Mamott D, Ni Z, Bacher R, Liu C, Swanson S, Kendziorski C, Stewart R, Thomson JA. Cell Rep. 2019 Aug 27;28(9):2247-2255.e5. doi: 10.1016/j.celrep.2019.07.090. PubMed 31461642.
Backbone
  Vector backbone: pB-TAG-ERP2
  Backbone manufacturer: addgene 80479
  Vector type: Mammalian Expression
  Selectable markers: Puromycin
Growth in bacteria
  Bacterial resistance: Ampicillin, 100 μg/mL
  Growth temperature: 37°C
  Growth strain: NEB Stable
  Growth instructions: Note: This plasmid is prone to recombination. We recommend testing 2-4 colonies via restriction digest to ensure the full plasmid is intact.
  Copy number: High Copy
Gene/Insert
  Gene/Insert name: NICD (alt name: Notch intracellular domain)
  Species: H. sapiens (human)
  Insert size (bp): 2412
  Entrez Gene: NOTCH1 (a.k.a. AOS5, AOVD1, TAN1, hN1)
  Promoter: TetO
  Cloning method: Gateway Cloning
  Sequencing primers: 5′ acgtctagaacgtctccctatc; 3′ GTCGTCCTTGAAGAAGATGGT
Terms and licenses: Academic/Nonprofit Terms; Industry Terms: Not Available to Industry
How to cite: pB-TAG-NICD was a gift from James Thomson (Addgene plasmid # 130934 ; http://n2t.net/addgene:130934 ; RRID:Addgene_130934)
