[The description below was written by a language model from this plasmid's Addgene catalogue record and pLannotate feature annotations shown in this document.]
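Description:
pB-TAG-NICD is a 13.1 kb piggyBac transposon plasmid for doxycycline-inducible expression of the human Notch1 intracellular domain (NICD) in mammalian cells, built by Gateway cloning into the pB-TAG-ERP2 backbone. In bacteria it is maintained through a high-copy ColE1/pUC-type origin with ampicillin resistance, and it also carries an f1 origin plus remnants of a lacZα/lac promoter cloning region flanked by T7 and T3 promoters. The record notes that the plasmid is prone to recombination, which fits with its repeated elements, such as the duplicated EMCV IRES and the tandem tet operators.

The payload is an all-in-one Tet-On design with two expression units. In the first, a Tet-responsive promoter (an array of tet operator repeats followed by a minimal promoter) drives the roughly 2.4 kb NOTCH1 fragment encoding NICD, flanked by attB1 and attB2 sites left from Gateway recombination. An EMCV IRES links it to EGFP, so induced cells are marked by green fluorescence, and the transcript ends in a rabbit β-globin poly(A) signal. In the second unit, a constitutive promoter containing the CMV enhancer expresses rtTA-Advanced, followed by an IRES and the puromycin resistance gene, ending in an EF-1α poly(A) signal. Stably modified cells can therefore be puromycin-selected and already carry the transactivator needed to switch on NICD when doxycycline is added.

The piggyBac terminal repeats are not explicitly annotated in the feature table, although a short baculovirus-derived fragment is detected near the downstream end of the cassette. Genomic integration would require piggyBac transposase supplied separately. NICD is the released, transcriptionally active part of the receptor, so the construct allows ligand-independent, timed activation of Notch signalling. The associated publication concerns a human embryonic stem cell-derived model of the segmentation clock.
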