Features (pLannotate 1.2.2; 33 found; start..end, strand, type, name):
      1..19      +  promoter       T7 promoter: promoter for bacteriophage T7 RNA polymerase
    519..539     +  promoter       tight TRE promoter (fragment): Tet-responsive promoter PTight, consisting of seven tet operator sequences followed by the minimal CMV promoter
    556..576     +  promoter       tight TRE promoter (fragment): Tet-responsive promoter PTight, consisting of seven tet operator sequences followed by the minimal CMV promoter
    593..613     +  promoter       tight TRE promoter (fragment): Tet-responsive promoter PTight, consisting of seven tet operator sequences followed by the minimal CMV promoter
    630..650     +  promoter       tight TRE promoter (fragment): Tet-responsive promoter PTight, consisting of seven tet operator sequences followed by the minimal CMV promoter
    667..687     +  promoter       tight TRE promoter (fragment): Tet-responsive promoter PTight, consisting of seven tet operator sequences followed by the minimal CMV promoter
    704..724     +  promoter       tight TRE promoter (fragment): Tet-responsive promoter PTight, consisting of seven tet operator sequences followed by the minimal CMV promoter
    741..761     +  promoter       tight TRE promoter (fragment): Tet-responsive promoter PTight, consisting of seven tet operator sequences followed by the minimal CMV promoter
    778..798     +  promoter       tight TRE promoter (fragment): Tet-responsive promoter PTight, consisting of seven tet operator sequences followed by the minimal CMV promoter
    806..851     +  promoter       TRE3GV promoter (fragment): 3rd-generation Tet-responsive promoter that can be activated by binding of Tet-On® 3G, optimized for retroviral and lentiviral vectors
    923..947     +  protein_bind   attB1: mutant version of attB; recombination site for the Gateway® BP reaction BP Clonase™
    950..3376    +  CDS            NOTCH1 (fragment): NOTC1_HUMAN - Also known as TAN1. Experimental evidence at protein level: Swiss-Prot protein existence level 1. Functions as a receptor for membrane-bound ligands Jagged-1 (JAG1), Jagged-2 (JAG2) and Delta-1 (DLL1) to regulate cell-fate determination. Upon ligand activation through the released notch intracellular domain (NICD) it forms a transcriptional activator complex with RBPJ/RBPSUH and activates genes of the enhancer of split locus. Affects the implementation of differentiation, proliferation and apoptotic programs. Involved in angiogenesis; negatively regulates endothelial cell prolife
   3396..3420    -  protein_bind   attB2: mutant version of attB; recombination site for the Gateway® BP reaction BP Clonase™
   3573..4035    +  misc_feature   IRES: internal ribosome entry site (IRES) of the encephalomyocarditis virus (EMCV)
   4049..4768    +  CDS            EGFP: the original enhanced GFP (Yang et al., 1996) mammalian codon-optimized
   4845..4900    +  polyA_signal   β-globin poly(A) signal: rabbit β-globin polyadenylation signal (Gil and Proudfoot, 1987)
   5343..5722    +  enhancer       CMV enhancer: human cytomegalovirus immediate early enhancer
   5724..5823    +  promoter       CMV promoter (fragment): human cytomegalovirus (CMV) immediate early promoter
   7159..7905    +  CDS            rtTA-Advanced: improved tetracycline-controlled transactivator In the Tet-On® system, rtTA-Advanced binds to the Tet-responsive element and stimulates transcription only in the presence of tetracycline or doxycycline.
   8043..8505    +  misc_feature   IRES: internal ribosome entry site (IRES) of the encephalomyocarditis virus (EMCV)
   8519..9118    +  CDS            PuroR: puromycin N-acetyltransferase; pac from Streptomyces alboniger; confers resistance to puromycin
   9204..9776    +  polyA_signal   EF-1α poly(A) signal: human EF-1α polyadenylation signal
  10185..10316   +  CDS            FP (fragment): FP25_NPVAC - Experimental evidence at protein level: Swiss-Prot protein existence level 1. From Autographa californica nuclear polyhedrosis virus (AcMNPV).
  10333..10351   -  promoter       T3 promoter: promoter for bacteriophage T3 RNA polymerase
  10394..10416   -  protein_bind   lac operator (fragment): The lac repressor binds to the lac operator to inhibit transcription in E. coli. This inhibition can be relieved by adding lactose or isopropyl-β-D-thiogalactopyranoside (IPTG). lac repressor encoded by lacI
  10420..10450   -  promoter       lac promoter: promoter for the E. coli lac operon
  10465..10486   -  protein_bind   CAP binding site: CAP binding activates transcription in the presence of cAMP. E. coli catabolite activator protein
  10499..10591   -  CDS            lacI (fragment): lac repressor; lacI; The lac repressor binds to the lac operator to inhibit transcription in E. coli. This inhibition can be relieved by adding lactose or isopropyl-β-D-thiogalactopyranoside (IPTG).
  10774..11362   -  rep_origin     ori: high-copy-number ColE1/pMB1/pBR322/pUC origin of replication
  11533..12393   -  CDS            AmpR: β-lactamase; bla; confers resistance to ampicillin, carbenicillin, and related antibiotics
  12394..12498   -  promoter       AmpR promoter: bla
  12551..12979   -  rep_origin     f1 ori (sequence partly withheld): f1 bacteriophage origin of replication; arrow indicates direction of (+) strand synthesis
  12984..13141   -  CDS            lacZα (fragment): LacZα fragment of β-galactosidase; lacZ fragment
>Addgene plasmid #130934 | pB-TAG-NICD | addgene full sequence | sequence record 347424 | Addgene NGS Result
TAATACGACTCACTATAGGGCGAATTGGAGCTCGGTATTCACGACAGCAGGCTGAATAATAAAAAAATTA
GAAACTATTATTTAACCCTAGAAAGATAATCATATTGTGACGTACGTTAAAGATAATCATGCGTAAAATT
GACGCATGTGTTTTATCGGTCTGTATATCGAGGTTTATTTATTAATTTGAATAGATATTAAGTTTTATTA
TATTTACACTTACATACTAATAATAAATTCAACAAACAATTTATTTATGTTTATTTATTTATTAAAAAAA
AACAAAAACTCAAAATTTCTTCTATAAAGTAACAAAACTTTTAAACATTCTCTCTTTTACAAAAATAAAC
TTATTTTGTACTTTAAAAACAGTCATGTTGTATTATAAAATAAGTAATTAGCTTAACCTATACATAATAG
AAACAAATTATACTTATTAGTCAGTCAGAAACAACTTTGGCACATATCAATATTATGCTCTCGTTAATTA
ACTCGAGGGATCCAAGCTGGCCGCACGTCTCCCTATCAGTGATAGAGAAGTCGACACGTCTCGAGCTCCC
TATCAGTGATAGAGAAGGTACGTCTAGAACGTCTCCCTATCAGTGATAGAGAAGTCGACACGTCTCGAGC
TCCCTATCAGTGATAGAGAAGGTACGTCTAGAACGTCTCCCTATCAGTGATAGAGAAGTCGACACGTCTC
GAGCTCCCTATCAGTGATAGAGAAGGTACGTCTAGAACGTCTCCCTATCAGTGATAGAGAAGTCGACACG
TCTCGAGCTCCCTATCAGTGATAGAGAAGGTACCCCCTATATAAGCAGAGCTCGTTTAGTGAACCGTCAG
ATCGCCTGGAGACGCCATCCACGCTGTTTTGACCTCCATAGAAGACACCGGGACCGATCCAGCCTCCGCG
GTGGCGGCCATCACAAGTTTGTACAAAAAAGCAGGCTCCGCGGCCGCCCCCTTCACCATGGTGCTGCTGT
CCCGCAAGCGCCGGCGGCAGCATGGCCAGCTCTGGTTCCCTGAGGGCTTCAAAGTGTCTGAGGCCAGCAA
GAAGAAGCGGCGGGAGCCCCTCGGCGAGGACTCCGTGGGCCTCAAGCCCCTGAAGAACGCTTCAGACGGT
GCCCTCATGGACGACAACCAGAATGAGTGGGGGGACGAGGACCTGGAGACCAAGAAGTTCCGGTTCGAGG
AGCCCGTGGTTCTGCCTGACCTGGACGACCAGACAGACCACCGGCAGTGGACTCAGCAGCACCTGGATGC
CGCTGACCTGCGCATGTCTGCCATGGCCCCCACACCGCCCCAGGGTGAGGTTGACGCCGACTGCATGGAC
GTCAATGTCCGCGGGCCTGATGGCTTCACCCCGCTCATGATCGCCTCCTGCAGCGGGGGCGGCCTGGAGA
CGGGCAACAGCGAGGAAGAGGAGGACGCGCCGGCCGTCATCTCCGACTTCATCTACCAGGGCGCCAGCCT
GCACAACCAGACAGACCGCACGGGCGAGACCGCCTTGCACCTGGCCGCCCGCTACTCACGCTCTGATGCC
GCCAAGCGCCTGCTGGAGGCCAGCGCAGATGCCAACATCCAGGACAACATGGGCCGCACCCCGCTGCATG
CGGCTGTGTCTGCCGACGCACAAGGTGTCTTCCAGATCCTGATCCGGAACCGAGCCACAGACCTGGATGC
CCGCATGCATGATGGCACGACGCCACTGATCCTGGCTGCCCGCCTGGCCGTGGAGGGCATGCTGGAGGAC
CTCATCAACTCACACGCCGACGTCAACGCCGTAGATGACCTGGGCAAGTCCGCCCTGCACTGGGCCGCCG
CCGTGAACAATGTGGATGCCGCAGTTGTGCTCCTGAAGAACGGGGCTAACAAAGATATGCAGAACAACAG
GGAGGAGACACCCCTGTTTCTGGCCGCCCGGGAGGGCAGCTACGAGACCGCCAAGGTGCTGCTGGACCAC
TTTGCCAACCGGGACATCACGGATCATATGGACCGCCTGCCGCGCGACATCGCACAGGAGCGCATGCATC
ACGACATCGTGAGGCTGCTGGACGAGTACAACCTGGTGCGCAGCCCGCAGCTGCACGGAGCCCCGCTGGG
GGGCACGCCCACCCTGTCGCCCCCGCTCTGCTCGCCCAACGGCTACCTGGGCAGCCTCAAGCCCGGCGTG
CAGGGCAAGAAGGTCCGCAAGCCCAGCAGCAAAGGCCTGGCCTGTGGAAGCAAGGAGGCCAAGGACCTCA
AGGCACGGAGGAAGAAGTCCCAGGACGGCAAGGGCTGCCTGCTGGACAGCTCCGGCATGCTCTCGCCCGT
GGACTCCCTGGAGTCACCCCATGGCTACCTGTCAGACGTGGCCTCGCCGCCACTGCTGCCCTCCCCGTTC
CAGCAGTCTCCGTCCGTGCCCCTCAACCACCTGCCTGGGATGCCCGACACCCACCTGGGCATCGGGCACC
TGAACGTGGCGGCCAAGCCCGAGATGGCGGCGCTGGGTGGGGGCGGCCGGCTGGCCTTTGAGACTGGCCC
ACCTCGTCTCTCCCACCTGCCTGTGGCCTCTGGCACCAGCACCGTCCTGGGCTCCAGCAGCGGAGGGGCC
CTGAATTTCACTGTGGGCGGGTCCACCAGTTTGAATGGTCAATGCGAGTGGCTGTCCCGGCTGCAGAGCG
GCATGGTGCCGAACCAATACAACCCTCTGCGGGGGAGTGTGGCACCAGGCCCCCTGAGCACACAGGCCCC
CTCCCTGCAGCATGGCATGGTAGGCCCGCTGCACAGTAGCCTTGCTGCCAGCGCCCTGTCCCAGATGATG
AGCTACCAGGGCCTGCCCAGCACCCGGCTGGCCACCCAGCCTCACCTGGTGCAGACCCAGCAGGTGCAGC
CACAAAACTTACAGATGCAGCAGCAGAACCTGCAGCCAGCAAACATCCAGCAGCAGCAAAGCCTGCAGCC
GCCACCACCACCACCACAGCCGCACCTTGGCGTGAGCTCAGCAGCCAGCGGCCACCTGGGCCGGAGCTTC
CTGAGTGGAGAGCCGAGCCAGGCAGACGTGCAGCCACTGGGCCCCAGCAGCCTGGCGGTGCACACTATTC
TGCCCCAGGAGAGCCCCGCCCTGCCCACGTCGCTGCCATCCTCGCTGGTCCCACCCGTGACCGCAGCCCA
GTTCCTGACGCCCCCCTCGCAGCACAGCTACTCCTCGCCTGTGGACAACACCCCCAGCCACCAGCTACAG
GTGCCTGAGCACCCCTTCCTCACCCCGTCCCCTGAGTCCCCTGACCAGTGGTCCAGCTCGTCCCCGCATT
CCAACGTCTCCGACTGGTCCGAGGGCGTCTCCAGCCCTCCCACCAGCATGCAGTCCCAGATCGCCCGCAT
TCCGGAGGCCTTCAAGTAAAAGGGTGGGCGCGCCGACCCAGCTTTCTTGTACAAAGTGGTGATCTAGCTA
AAACGCGGCCTCGAATCGAATTCCGCCCCCCCCCCTCTCCCTCCCCCCCCCCTAACGTTACTGGCCGAAG
CCGCTTGGAATAAGGCCGGTGTGCGTTTGTCTATATGTTATTTTCCACCATATTGCCGTCTTTTGGCAAT
GTGAGGGCCCGGAAACCTGGCCCTGTCTTCTTGACGAGCATTCCTAGGGGTCTTTCCCCTCTCGCCAAAG
GAATGCAAGGTCTGTTGAATGTCGTGAAGGAAGCAGTTCCTCTGGAAGCTTCTTGAAGACAAACAACGTC
TGTAGCGACCCTTTGCAGGCAGCGGAACCCCCCACCTGGCGACAGGTGCCTCTGCGGCCAAAAGCCACGT
GTATAAGATACACCTGCAAAGGCGGCACAACCCCAGTGCCACGTTGTGAGTTGGATAGTTGTGGAAAGAG
TCAAATGGCTCTCCTCAAGCGTATTCAACAAGGGGCTGAAGGATGCCCAGAAGGTACCCCATTGTATGGG
ATCTGATCTGGGGCCTCGGTGCACATGCTTTACATGTGTTTAGTCGAGGTTAAAAAAACGTCTAGGCCCC
CCGAACCACGGGGACGTGGTTTTCCTTTGAAAAACACGATGATAATATGGCCACAACCATGGTGAGCAAG
GGCGAGGAGCTGTTCACCGGGGTGGTGCCCATCCTGGTCGAGCTGGACGGCGACGTAAACGGCCACAAGT
TCAGCGTGTCCGGCGAGGGCGAGGGCGATGCCACCTACGGCAAGCTGACCCTGAAGTTCATCTGCACCAC
CGGCAAGCTGCCCGTGCCCTGGCCCACCCTCGTGACCACCCTGACCTACGGCGTGCAGTGCTTCAGCCGC
TACCCCGACCACATGAAGCAGCACGACTTCTTCAAGTCCGCCATGCCCGAAGGCTACGTCCAGGAGCGCA
CCATCTTCTTCAAGGACGACGGCAACTACAAGACCCGCGCCGAGGTGAAGTTCGAGGGCGACACCCTGGT
GAACCGCATCGAGCTGAAGGGCATCGACTTCAAGGAGGACGGCAACATCCTGGGGCACAAGCTGGAGTAC
AACTACAACAGCCACAACGTCTATATCATGGCCGACAAGCAGAAGAACGGCATCAAGGTGAACTTCAAGA
TCCGCCACAACATCGAGGACGGCAGCGTGCAGCTCGCCGACCACTACCAGCAGAACACCCCCATCGGCGA
CGGCCCCGTGCTGCTGCCCGACAACCACTACCTGAGCACCCAGTCCGCCCTGAGCAAAGACCCCAACGAG
AAGCGCGATCACATGGTCCTGCTGGAGTTCGTGACCGCCGCCGGGATCACTCTCGGCATGGACGAGCTGT
ACAAGTAAAGCGGCCGCGATCTTTTTCCCTCTGCCAAAAATTATGGGGACATCATGAAGCCCCTTGAGCA
TCTGACTTCTGGCTAATAAAGGAAATTTATTTTCATTGCAATAGTGTGTTGGAATTTTTTGTGTCTCTCA
CTCGGAAGGACATATGGGAGGGCAAATCATTTAAAACATCAGAATGAGTATTTGGTTTAGAGTTTGGCAA
CATATGCCCATATGCTGGCTGCCATGAACAAAGGTTGGCTATAAAGAGGTCATCAGTATATGAAACAGCC
CCCTGCTGTCCATTCCTTATTCCATAGAAAAGCCTTGACTTGAGGTTAGATTTTTTTTATATTTTGTTTT
GTGTTATTTTTTTCTTTAACATCCCTAAAATTTTCCTTACATGTTTTACTAGCCAGATTTTTCCTCCTCT
CCTGACTACTCCCAGTCATAGCTGTCCCTCTTCTCTTATGGAGATCCCTCGACCTGCAGGAATTCGATTA
CTTAAGCCTAGGATCCAGATCTGTACATTCGAATCGATGAATTCGTTAACCATGGAAGCTTCTGCAGCGG
CCGCACTAGCGGTGGCGGCCTCGACATTGATTATTGACTAGTTATTAATAGTAATCAATTACGGGGTCAT
TAGTTCATAGCCCATATATGGAGTTCCGCGTTACATAACTTACGGTAAATGGCCCGCCTGGCTGACCGCC
CAACGACCCCCGCCCATTGACGTCAATAATGACGTATGTTCCCATAGTAACGCCAATAGGGACTTTCCAT
TGACGTCAATGGGTGGAGTATTTACGGTAAACTGCCCACTTGGCAGTACATCAAGTGTATCATATGCCAA
GTACGCCCCCTATTGACGTCAATGACGGTAAATGGCCCGCCTGGCATTATGCCCAGTACATGACCTTATG
GGACTTTCCTACTTGGCAGTACATCTACGTATTAGTCATCGCTATTACCATGATGATGCGGTTTTGGCAG
TACATCAATGGGCGTGGATAGCGGTTTGACTCACGGGGATTTCCAAGTCTCCACCCCATTGACGTCAATG
GGAGTTTGTTTTGACTAGTGGAGCCGAGAGTAATTCATACAAAAGGAGGGATCGCCTTCGCAAGGGGAGA
GCCCAGGGACCGTCCCTAAATTCTCACAGACCCAAATCCCTGTAGCCGCCCCACGACAGCGCGAGGAGCA
TGCGCCCAGGGCTGAGCGCGGGTAGATCAGAGCACACAAGCTCACAGTCCCCGGCGGTGGGGGGAGGGGC
GCGCTGAGCGGGGGCCAGGGAGCTGGCGCGGGGCAAACTGGGAAAGTGGTGTCGTGTGCTGGCTCCGCCC
TCTTCCCGAGGGTGGGGGAGAACGGTATATAAGTGCGGTAGTCGCCTTGGACGTTCTTTTTCGCAACGGG
TTTGCCGTCAGAACGCAGGTGAGTGGCGGGTGTGGCTTCCGCGGGCCCCGGAGCTGGAGCCCTGCTCTGA
GCGGGCCGGGCTGATATGCGAGTGTCGTCCGCAGGGTTTAGCTGTGAGCATTCCCACTTCGAGTGGCGGG
CGGTGCGGGGGTGAGAGTGCGAGGCCTAGCGGCAACCCCGTAGCCTCGCCTCGTGTCCGGCTTGAGGCCT
AGCGTGGTGTCCGCCGCCGCGTGCCACTCCGGCCGCACTATGCGTTTTTTGTCCTTGCTGCCCTCGATTG
CCTTCCAGCAGCATGGGCTAACAAAGGGAGGGTGTGGGGCTCACTCTTAAGGAGCCCATGAAGCTTACGT
TGGATAGGAATGGAAGGGCAGGAGGGGCGACTGGGGCCCGCCCGCCTTCGGAGCACATGTCCGACGCCAC
CTGGATGGGGCGAGGCCTGTGGCTTTCCGAAGCAATCGGGCGTGAGTTTAGCCTACCTGGGCCATGTGGC
CCTAGCACTGGGCACGGTCTGGCCTGGCGGTGCCGCGTTCCCTTGCCTCCCAACAAGGGTGAGGCCGTCC
CGCCCGGCACCAGTTGCTTGCGCGGAAAGATGGCCGCTCCCGGGGCCCTGTTGCAAGGAGCTCAAAATGG
AGGACGCGGCAGCCCGGTGGAGCGGGCGGGTGAGTCACCCACACAAAGGAAGAGGGCCTTGCCCCTCGCC
GGCCGCTGCTTCCTGTGACCCCGTGGTCTATCGGCCGCATAGTCACCTCGGGCTTCTCTTGAGCACCGCT
CGTCGCGGCGGGGGGAGGGGATCTAATGGCGTTGGAGTTTGTTCACATTTGGTGGGTGGAGACTAGTCAG
GCCAGCCTGGCGCTGGAAGTCATTCTTGGAATTTGCCCCTTTGAGTTTGGAGCGAGGCTAATTCTCAAGC
CTCTTAGCGGTTCAAAGGTATTTTCTAAACCCGTTTCCAGGTGTTGTGAAAGCCACCGCTAATTCAAAGC
AATCCGGAGTAATTCACCATGTCTAGACTGGACAAGAGCAAAGTCATAAACGGCGCTCTGGAATTACTCA
ATGGAGTCGGTATCGAAGGCCTGACGACAAGGAAACTCGCTCAAAAGCTGGGAGTTGAGCAGCCTACCCT
GTACTGGCACGTGAAGAACAAGCGGGCCCTGCTCGATGCCCTGCCAATCGAGATGCTGGACAGGCATCAT
ACCCACTTCTGCCCCCTGGAAGGCGAGTCATGGCAAGACTTTCTGCGGAACAACGCCAAGTCATTCCGCT
GTGCTCTCCTCTCACATCGCGACGGGGCTAAAGTGCATCTCGGCACCCGCCCAACAGAGAAACAGTACGA
AACCCTGGAAAATCAGCTCGCGTTCCTGTGTCAGCAAGGCTTCTCCCTGGAGAACGCACTGTACGCTCTG
TCCGCCGTGGGCCACTTTACACTGGGCTGCGTATTGGAGGAACAGGAGCATCAAGTAGCAAAAGAGGAAA
GAGAGACACCTACCACCGATTCTATGCCCCCACTTCTGAGACAAGCAATTGAGCTGTTCGACCGGCAGGG
AGCCGAACCTGCCTTCCTTTTCGGCCTGGAACTAATCATATGTGGCCTGGAGAAACAGCTAAAGTGCGAA
AGCGGCGGGCCGGCCGACGCCCTTGACGATTTTGACTTAGACATGCTCCCAGCCGATGCCCTTGACGACT
TTGACCTTGATATGCTGCCTGCTGACGCTCTTGACGATTTTGACCTTGACATGCTCCCCGGGTAACTAAG
TAAGGATCATTCCGCCCCCCCCCCCTCTCCCTCCCCCCCCCCTAACGTTACTGGCCGAAGCCGCTTGGAA
TAAGGCCGGTGTGCGTTTGTCTATATGTTATTTTCCACCATATTGCCGTCTTTTGGCAATGTGAGGGCCC
GGAAACCTGGCCCTGTCTTCTTGACGAGCATTCCTAGGGGTCTTTCCCCTCTCGCCAAAGGAATGCAAGG
TCTGTTGAATGTCGTGAAGGAAGCAGTTCCTCTGGAAGCTTCTTGAAGACAAACAACGTCTGTAGCGACC
CTTTGCAGGCAGCGGAACCCCCCACCTGGCGACAGGTGCCTCTGCGGCCAAAAGCCACGTGTATAAGATA
CACCTGCAAAGGCGGCACAACCCCAGTGCCACGTTGTGAGTTGGATAGTTGTGGAAAGAGTCAAATGGCT
CTCCTCAAGCGTATTCAACAAGGGGCTGAAGGATGCCCAGAAGGTACCCCATTGTATGGGATCTGATCTG
GGGCCTCGGTGCACATGCTTTACATGTGTTTAGTCGAGGTTAAAAAAACGTCTAGGCCCCCCGAACCACG
GGGACGTGGTTTTCCTTTGAAAAACACGATGATAATATGGCCACAACCATGACCGAGTACAAGCCCACGG
TGCGCCTCGCCACCCGCGACGACGTCCCCAGGGCCGTACGCACCCTCGCCGCCGCGTTCGCCGACTACCC
CGCCACGCGCCACACCGTCGATCCGGACCGCCACATCGAGCGGGTCACCGAGCTGCAAGAACTCTTCCTC
ACGCGCGTCGGGCTCGACATCGGCAAGGTGTGGGTCGCGGACGACGGCGCCGCGGTGGCGGTCTGGACCA
CGCCGGAGAGCGTCGAAGCGGGGGCGGTGTTCGCCGAGATCGGCCCGCGCATGGCCGAGTTGAGCGGTTC
CCGGCTGGCCGCGCAGCAACAGATGGAAGGCCTCCTGGCGCCGCACCGGCCCAAGGAGCCCGCGTGGTTC
CTGGCCACCGTCGGCGTCTCGCCCGACCACCAGGGCAAGGGTCTGGGCAGCGCCGTCGTGCTCCCCGGAG
TGGAGGCGGCCGAGCGCGCCGGGGTGCCCGCCTTCCTGGAGACCTCCGCGCCCCGCAACCTCCCCTTCTA
CGAGCGGCTCGGCTTCACCGTCACCGCCGACGTCGAGGTGCCCGAAGGACCGCGCACCTGGTGCATGACC
CGCAAGCCCGGTGCCTGACGCCCGCCCCACGACCCGCAGCGCCCGACCGAAAGGAGCGCACGACCCCATG
CATCGAAATGACCGACCAAGCGAATTCGCTAGGATTATCCCTAATACCTGCCACCCCACTCTTAATCAGT
GGTGGAAGAACGGTCTCAGAACTGTTTGTTTCAATTGGCCATTTAAGTTTAGTAGTAAAAGACTGGTTAA
TGATAACAATGCATCGTAAAACCTTCAGAAGGAAAGGAGAATGTTTTGTGGACCACTTTGGTTTTCTTTT
TTGCGTGTGGCAGTTTTAAGTTATTAGTTTTTAAAATCAGTACTTTTTAATGGAAACAACTTGACCAAAA
ATTTGTCACAGAATTTTGAGACCCATTAAAAAAGTTAAATGAGAAACCTGTGTGTTCCTTTGGTCAACAC
CGAGACATTTAGGTGAAAGACATCTAATTCTGGTTTTACGAATCTGGAAACTTCTTGAAAATGTAATTCT
TGAGTTAACACTTCTGGGTGGAGAATAGGGTTGTTTTCCCCCCACATAATTGGAAGGGGAAGGAATATCA
TTTAAAGCTATGGGAGGGTTGCTTTGATTACAACACTGGAGAGAAATGCAGCATGTTGCTGATTGCCTGT
CACTAAAACAGGCCAAAAACTGAGTCCTTGGGTTGCATAGAAAGCTGCCAAACGCTAGCCAACAAGCTCG
TCATCGCTTTGCAGAAGAGCAGAGAGGATATGCTCATCGTCTAAAGAACTACCCATTTTATTATATATTA
GTCACGATATCTATAACAAGAAAATATATATATAATAAGTTATCACGTAAGTAGAACATGAAATAACAAT
ATAATTATCGTATGAGTTAAATCTTAAAAGTCACGTAAAAGATAATCATGCGTCATTTTGACTCACGCGG
TCGTTATAGTTCAAAATCAGTGACACTTACCGCATTGACAAGCACGCCTCACGGGAGCTCCAAGCGGCGA
CTGAGATGTCCTAAATGCACAGCGACGGATTCGCGCTATTTAGAAAGAGAGAGCAATATTTCAAGAATGC
ATGCGTCAATTTTACGCAGACTATCTTTCTAGGGTTAAAAAAGATTTGCGCTTTACTCGACCTAAACTTT
AAACACGTCATAGAATCTTCGTTTGACAAAAACCACATTGTGGCCAAGCTGTGTGACGCGACGCGCGCTA
AAGAATGGCAAACCAAGTCGCGCGAGGTACCAGCTTTTGTTCCCTTTAGTGAGGGTTAATTTCGAGCTTG
GCGTAATCATGGTCATAGCTGTTTCCTGTGTGAAATTGTTATCCGCTCACAATTCCACACAACATACGAG
CCGGAAGCATAAAGTGTAAAGCCTGGGGTGCCTAATGAGTGAGCTAACTCACATTAATTGCGTTGCGCTC
ACTGCCCGCTTTCCAGTCGGGAAACCTGTCGTGCCAGCTGCATTAATGAATCGGCCAACGCGCGGGGAGA
GGCGGTTTGCGTATTGGGCGCTCTTCCGCTTCCTCGCTCACTGACTCGCTGCGCTCGGTCGTTCGGCTGC
GGCGAGCGGTATCAGCTCACTCAAAGGCGGTAATACGGTTATCCACAGAATCAGGGGATAACGCAGGAAA
GAACATGTGAGCAAAAGGCCAGCAAAAGGCCAGGAACCGTAAAAAGGCCGCGTTGCTGGCGTTTTTCCAT
AGGCTCCGCCCCCCTGACGAGCATCACAAAAATCGACGCTCAAGTCAGAGGTGGCGAAACCCGACAGGAC
TATAAAGATACCAGGCGTTTCCCCCTGGAAGCTCCCTCGTGCGCTCTCCTGTTCCGACCCTGCCGCTTAC
CGGATACCTGTCCGCCTTTCTCCCTTCGGGAAGCGTGGCGCTTTCTCATAGCTCACGCTGTAGGTATCTC
AGTTCGGTGTAGGTCGTTCGCTCCAAGCTGGGCTGTGTGCACGAACCCCCCGTTCAGCCCGACCGCTGCG
CCTTATCCGGTAACTATCGTCTTGAGTCCAACCCGGTAAGACACGACTTATCGCCACTGGCAGCAGCCAC
TGGTAACAGGATTAGCAGAGCGAGGTATGTAGGCGGTGCTACAGAGTTCTTGAAGTGGTGGCCTAACTAC
GGCTACACTAGAAGAACAGTATTTGGTATCTGCGCTCTGCTGAAGCCAGTTACCTTCGGAAAAAGAGTTG
GTAGCTCTTGATCCGGCAAACAAACCACCGCTGGTAGCGGTGGTTTTTTTGTTTGCAAGCAGCAGATTAC
GCGCAGAAAAAAAGGATCTCAAGAAGATCCTTTGATCTTTTCTACGGGGTCTGACGCTCAGTGGAACGAA
AACTCACGTTAAGGGATTTTGGTCATGAGATTATCAAAAAGGATCTTCACCTAGATCCTTTTAAATTAAA
AATGAAGTTTTAAATCAATCTAAAGTATATATGAGTAAACTTGGTCTGACAGTTACCAATGCTTAATCAG
TGAGGCACCTATCTCAGCGATCTGTCTATTTCGTTCATCCATAGTTGCCTGACTCCCCGTCGTGTAGATA
ACTACGATACGGGAGGGCTTACCATCTGGCCCCAGTGCTGCAATGATACCGCGAGACCCACGCTCACCGG
CTCCAGATTTATCAGCAATAAACCAGCCAGCCGGAAGGGCCGAGCGCAGAAGTGGTCCTGCAACTTTATC
CGCCTCCATCCAGTCTATTAATTGTTGCCGGGAAGCTAGAGTAAGTAGTTCGCCAGTTAATAGTTTGCGC
AACGTTGTTGCCATTGCTACAGGCATCGTGGTGTCACGCTCGTCGTTTGGTATGGCTTCATTCAGCTCCG
GTTCCCAACGATCAAGGCGAGTTACATGATCCCCCATGTTGTGCAAAAAAGCGGTTAGCTCCTTCGGTCC
TCCGATCGTTGTCAGAAGTAAGTTGGCCGCAGTGTTATCACTCATGGTTATGGCAGCACTGCATAATTCT
CTTACTGTCATGCCATCCGTAAGATGCTTTTCTGTGACTGGTGAGTACTCAACCAAGTCATTCTGAGAAT
AGTGTATGCGGCGACCGAGTTGCTCTTGCCCGGCGTCAATACGGGATAATACCGCGCCACATAGCAGAAC
TTTAAAAGTGCTCATCATTGGAAAACGTTCTTCGGGGCGAAAACTCTCAAGGATCTTACCGCTGTTGAGA
TCCAGTTCGATGTAACCCACTCGTGCACCCAACTGATCTTCAGCATCTTTTACTTTCACCAGCGTTTCTG
GGTGAGCAAAAACAGGAAGGCAAAATGCCGCAAAAAAGGGAATAAGGGCGACACGGAAATGTTGAATACT
CATACTCTTCCTTTTTCAATATTATTGAAGCATTTATCAGGGTTATTGTCTCATGAGCGGATACATATTT
GAATGTATTTAGAAAAATAAACAAATAGGGGTTCCGCGCACATTTCCCCGAAAAGTGCCACCTAAATTGT
AAGCGTTAATATTTTGTTAAAATTCGCGTTAAATTTTTGTTAAATCAGCTCATTTTTTAACCAATAGGCC
GAAATCGGCAAAATCCCTTATAAATCAAAAGAATAGACCGAGATAGGGT
[37 nt withheld, positions 12650-12686]
AAAGAACGTGGACTCCAACGTCAAAGG
[49 nt withheld, positions 12714-12762]
T
[91 nt withheld, positions 12764-12854]
G
[124 nt withheld, positions 12856-12979]
CCCATTCGCCATTCAGGCTGCGCAACTGTTGGGAAGGGCGATCGGTGCGGGCCTCTTCGCTATTACGCCA
GCTGGCGAAAGGGGGATGTGCTGCAAGGCGATTAAGTTGGGTAACGCCAGGGTTTTCCCAGTCACGACGT
TGTAAAACGACGGCCAGTGAATTG
