>Addgene plasmid #130934 | pB-TAG-NICD | depositor partial sequence | sequence record 252961 | NICD
ATGGTGCTGCTGTCCCGCAAGCGCCGGCGGCAGCATGGCCAGCTCTGGTTCCCTGAGGGCTTCAAAGTGT
CTGAGGCCAGCAAGAAGAAGCGGCGGGAGCCCCTCGGCGAGGACTCCGTGGGCCTCAAGCCCCTGAAGAA
CGCTTCAGACGGTGCCCTCATGGACGACAACCAGAATGAGTGGGGGGACGAGGACCTGGAGACCAAGAAG
TTCCGGTTCGAGGAGCCCGTGGTTCTGCCTGACCTGGACGACCAGACAGACCACCGGCAGTGGACTCAGC
AGCACCTGGATGCCGCTGACCTGCGCATGTCTGCCATGGCCCCCACACCGCCCCAGGGTGAGGTTGACGC
CGACTGCATGGACGTCAATGTCCGCGGGCCTGATGGCTTCACCCCGCTCATGATCGCCTCCTGCAGCGGG
GGCGGCCTGGAGACGGGCAACAGCGAGGAAGAGGAGGACGCGCCGGCCGTCATCTCCGACTTCATCTACC
AGGGCGCCAGCCTGCACAACCAGACAGACCGCACGGGCGAGACCGCCTTGCACCTGGCCGCCCGCTACTC
ACGCTCTGATGCCGCCAAGCGCCTGCTGGAGGCCAGCGCAGATGCCAACATCCAGGACAACATGGGCCGC
ACCCCGCTGCATGCGGCTGTGTCTGCCGACGCACAAGGTGTCTTCCAGATCCTGATCCGGAACCGAGCCA
CAGACCTGGATGCCCGCATGCATGATGGCACGACGCCACTGATCCTGGCTGCCCGCCTGGCCGTGGAGGG
CATGCTGGAGGACCTCATCAACTCACACGCCGACGTCAACGCCGTAGATGACCTGGGCAAGTCCGCCCTG
CACTGGGCCGCCGCCGTGAACAATGTGGATGCCGCAGTTGTGCTCCTGAAGAACGGGGCTAACAAAGATA
TGCAGAACAACAGGGAGGAGACACCCCTGTTTCTGGCCGCCCGGGAGGGCAGCTACGAGACCGCCAAGGT
GCTGCTGGACCACTTTGCCAACCGGGACATCACGGATCATATGGACCGCCTGCCGCGCGACATCGCACAG
GAGCGCATGCATCACGACATCGTGAGGCTGCTGGACGAGTACAACCTGGTGCGCAGCCCGCAGCTGCACG
GAGCCCCGCTGGGGGGCACGCCCACCCTGTCGCCCCCGCTCTGCTCGCCCAACGGCTACCTGGGCAGCCT
CAAGCCCGGCGTGCAGGGCAAGAAGGTCCGCAAGCCCAGCAGCAAAGGCCTGGCCTGTGGAAGCAAGGAG
GCCAAGGACCTCAAGGCACGGAGGAAGAAGTCCCAGGACGGCAAGGGCTGCCTGCTGGACAGCTCCGGCA
TGCTCTCGCCCGTGGACTCCCTGGAGTCACCCCATGGCTACCTGTCAGACGTGGCCTCGCCGCCACTGCT
GCCCTCCCCGTTCCAGCAGTCTCCGTCCGTGCCCCTCAACCACCTGCCTGGGATGCCCGACACCCACCTG
GGCATCGGGCACCTGAACGTGGCGGCCAAGCCCGAGATGGCGGCGCTGGGTGGGGGCGGCCGGCTGGCCT
TTGAGACTGGCCCACCTCGTCTCTCCCACCTGCCTGTGGCCTCTGGCACCAGCACCGTCCTGGGCTCCAG
CAGCGGAGGGGCCCTGAATTTCACTGTGGGCGGGTCCACCAGTTTGAATGGTCAATGCGAGTGGCTGTCC
CGGCTGCAGAGCGGCATGGTGCCGAACCAATACAACCCTCTGCGGGGGAGTGTGGCACCAGGCCCCCTGA
GCACACAGGCCCCCTCCCTGCAGCATGGCATGGTAGGCCCGCTGCACAGTAGCCTTGCTGCCAGCGCCCT
GTCCCAGATGATGAGCTACCAGGGCCTGCCCAGCACCCGGCTGGCCACCCAGCCTCACCTGGTGCAGACC
CAGCAGGTGCAGCCACAAAACTTACAGATGCAGCAGCAGAACCTGCAGCCAGCAAACATCCAGCAGCAGC
AAAGCCTGCAGCCGCCACCACCACCACCACAGCCGCACCTTGGCGTGAGCTCAGCAGCCAGCGGCCACCT
GGGCCGGAGCTTCCTGAGTGGAGAGCCGAGCCAGGCAGACGTGCAGCCACTGGGCCCCAGCAGCCTGGCG
GTGCACACTATTCTGCCCCAGGAGAGCCCCGCCCTGCCCACGTCGCTGCCATCCTCGCTGGTCCCACCCG
TGACCGCAGCCCAGTTCCTGACGCCCCCCTCGCAGCACAGCTACTCCTCGCCTGTGGACAACACCCCCAG
CCACCAGCTACAGGTGCCTGAGCACCCCTTCCTCACCCCGTCCCCTGAGTCCCCTGACCAGTGGTCCAGC
TCGTCCCCGCATTCCAACGTCTCCGACTGGTCCGAGGGCGTCTCCAGCCCTCCCACCAGCATGCAGTCCC
AGATCGCCCGCATTCCGGAGGCCTTCAAGTAA
